>Addgene plasmid #172090 | EIF2B3-V398fs | addgene full sequence | sequence record 337907 | Addgene NGS Result
GCCAATTCAATATGGCGTATATGGACTCATGCCAATTCAATATGGTGGATCTGGACCTGTGCCAATTCAA
TATGGCGTATATGGACTCGTGCCAATTCAATATGGTGGATCTGGACCCCAGCCAATTCAATATGGCGGAC
TTGGCACCATGCCAATTCAATATGGCGGACCTGGCACTGTGCCAACTGGGGAGGGGTCTACTTGGCACGG
TGCCAAGTTTGAGGAGGGGTCTTGGCCCTGTGCCAAGTCCGCCATATTGAATTGGCATGGTGCCAATAAT
GGCGGCCATATTGGCTATATGCCAGGATCAATATATAGGCAATATCCAATATGGCCCTATGCCAATATGG
CTATTGGCCAGGTTCAATACTATGTATTGGCCCTATGCCATATAGTATTCCATATATGGGTTTTCCTATT
GACGTAGATAGCCCCTCCCAATGGGCGGTCCCATATACCATATATGGGGCTTCCTAATACCGCCCATAGC
CACTCCCCCATTGACGTCAATGGTCTCTATATATGGTCTTTCCTATTGACGTCATATGGGCGGTCCTATT
GACGTATATGGCGCCTCCCCCATTGACGTCAATTACGGTAAATGGCCCGCCTGGCTCAATGCCCATTGAC
GTCAATAGGACCACCCACCATTGACGTCAATGGGATGGCTCATTGCCCATTCATATCCGTTCTCACGCCC
CCTATTGACGTCAATGACGGTAAATGGCCCACTTGGCAGTACATCAATATCTATTAATAGTAACTTGGCA
AGTACATTACTATTGGAAGTACGCCAGGGTACATTGGCAGTACTCCCATTGACGTCAATGGCGGTAAATG
GCCCGCGATGGCTGCCAAGTACATCCCCATTGACGTCAATGGGGAGGGGCAATGACGCAAATGGGCGTTC
CATTGACGTAAATGGGCGGTAGGCGTGCCTAATGGGAGGTCTATATAAGCAATGCTCGTTTAGGGAACCG
CCATTCTGCCTGGGGACGTCGGAGCAAGCTTGATTTAGGTGACACTATAGAATACAAGCTACTTGTTCTT
TTTGCAGGATCCCATCGATGGCCGCACACAAGCTGGCTGACCCGGTTTGTAAAAATGGAATTTCAAGCAG
TAGTGATGGCAGTAGGTGGAGGATCTCGGATGACAGACCTAACTTCCAGCATTCCCAAACCTCTGCTTCC
AGTTGGGAACAAACCTTTAATTTGGTACCCATTGAACCTGCTTGAGCGTGTTGGATTTGAAGAAGTCATT
GTGGTTACAACCAGGGATGTTCAAAAGGCTCTATGTGCAGAATTCAAGATGAAAATGAAGCCAGATATTG
TGTGTATTCCTGATGATGCTGACATGGGAACTGCAGATTCTTTGCGCTACATATATCCAAAACTTAAGAC
AGATGTGCTGGTGCTGAGCTGTGATCTGATAACAGACGTTGCCTTACATGAGGTTGTGGACCTGTTTAGA
GCTTATGATGCATCACTTGCTATGTTGATGAGAAAAGGCCAAGATAGCATAGAACCTGTTCCCGGTCAAA
AGGGGAAAAAAAAAGCAGTGGAGCAGCGTGACTTCATTGGAGTGGACAGCACAGGAAAGAGGCTGCTCTT
CATGGCTAATGAAGCAGACTTGGATGAAGAGCTGGTCATTAAGGGATCCATCCTACAGAAGCATCCTAGA
ATACGTTTCCACACGGGTCTTGTGGATGCCCACCTCTACTGTTTGAAAAAATACATCGTGGACTTCCTAA
TGGAAAATGGGTCAATAACTTCTATCCGGAGTGAACTGATTCCATATTTAGTGAGAAAACAGTTTTCCTC
AGCTTCCTCACAACAGGGACAAGAAGAAAAAGAGGAGGATCTAAAGAAAAAGGAGCTGAAGTCCTTAGAT
ATCTACAGTTTTATAAAAGAAGCCAATACACTGAACCTGGCTCCCTATGATGCCTGCTGGAATGCCTGTC
GAGGAGACAGGTGGGAAGACTTGTCCAGATCACAGGTGCGCTGCTATGTCCACATCATGAAAGAGGGGCT
CTGCTCTCGAGTGAGCACACTGGGACTCTACATGGAAGCAAACAGACAGGTGCCCAAATTGCTGTCTGCT
CTCTGTCCAGAAGAACCACCAGTCCATTCGTCAGCCCAGATTGTCAGCAAACACCTGGTTGGAGTTGACA
GCCTCATTGGGCCAGAGACACAGATTGGAGAGAAGTCATCCATTAAGCGCTCAGTCATTGGCTCATCCTG
TCTCATAAAAGATAGAGTGACTATTACCAATTGCCTTCTCATGAACTCAGTCACTGGAGGAAGGAAGCAA
TATCCAAGGCAGTGTCATCTGCAACAATGCTGTGATCGAGAAGGGTGCAGACATCAAGGACTGCTTGATT
GGAAGTGGCCAGAGGATTGAAGCCAAAGCTAAACGAGTGAATGAGGTGATCGTGGGGAATGACCAGCTCA
TGGAGATCTGAGTTCTGAGCAAGTCAGACTCCTTCCTTTTGGCCTCCAAAGCCACAGATGTTGGCTCTAG
AACTATAGTGAGTCGTATTACGTAGATCCAGACATGATAAGATACATTGATGAGTTTGGACAAACCACAA
CTAGAATGCAGTGAAAAAAATGCTTTATTTGTGAAATTTGTGATGCTATTGCTTTATTTGTAACCATTAT
AAGCTGCAATAAACAAGTTAACAACAACAATTGCATTCATTTTATGTTTCAGGTTCAGGGGGAGGTGTGG
GAGGTTTTTTAATTCGCGGCCGCGGCGCCAATGCATTGGGCCCGGTACCCAGCTTTTGTTCCCTTTAGTG
AGGGTTAATTGCGCGCTTGGCGTAATCATGGTCATAGCTGTTTCCTGTGTGAAATTGTTATCCGCTCACA
ATTCCACACAACATACGAGCCGGGAGCATAAAGTGTAAAGCCTGGGGTGCCTAATGAGTGAGCTAACTCA
CATTAATTGCGTTGCGCTCACTGCCCGCTTTCCAGTCGGGAAACCTGTCGTGCCAGCTGCATTAATGAAT
CGGCCAACGCGCGGGGAGAGGCGGTTTGCGTATTGGGCGCTCTTCCGCTTCCTCGCTCACTGACTCGCTG
CGCTCGGTCGTTCGGCTGCGGCGAGCGGTATCAGCTCACTCAAAGGCGGTAATACGGTTATCCACAGAAT
CAGGGGATAACGCAGGAAAGAACATGTGAGCAAAAGGCCAGCAAAAGGCCAGGAACCGTAAAAAGGCCGC
GTTGCTGGCGTTTTTCCATAGGCTCCGCCCCCCTGACGAGCATCACAAAAATCGACGCTCAAGTCAGAGG
TGGCGAAACCCGACAGGACTATAAAGATACCAGGCGTTTCCCCCTGGAAGCTCCCTCGTGCGCTCTCCTG
TTCCGACCCTGCCGCTTACCGGATACCTGTCCGCCTTTCTCCCTTCGGGAAGCGTGGCGCTTTCTCATAG
CTCACGCTGTAGGTATCTCAGTTCGGTGTAGGTCGTTCGCTCCAAGCTGGGCTGTGTGCACGAACCCCCC
GTTCAGCCCGACCGCTGCGCCTTATCCGGTAACTATCGTCTTGAGTCCAACCCGGTAAGACACGACTTAT
CGCCACTGGCAGCAGCCACTGGTAACAGGATTAGCAGAGCGAGGTATGTAGGCGGTGCTACAGAGTTCTT
GAAGTGGTGGCCTAACTACGGCTACACTAGAAGAACAGTATTTGGTATCTGCGCTCTGCTGAAGCCAGTT
ACCTTCGGAAAAAGAGTTGGTAGCTCTTGATCCGGCAAACAAACCACCGCTGGTAGCGGTGGTTTTTTTG
TTTGCAAGCAGCAGATTACGCGCAGAAAAAAAGGATCTCAAGAAGATCCTTTGATCTTTTCTACGGGGTC
TGACGCTCAGTGGAACGAAAACTCACGTTAAGGGATTTTGGTCATGAGATTATCAAAAAGGATCTTCACC
TAGATCCTTTTAAATTAAAAATGAAGTTTTAAATCAATCTAAAGTATATATGAGTAAACTTGGTCTGACA
GTTACCAATGCTTAATCAGTGAGGCACCTATCTCAGCGATCTGTCTATTTCGTTCATCCATAGTTGCCTG
ACTCCCCGTCGTGTAGATAACTACGATACGGGAGGGCTTACCATCTGGCCCCAGTGCTGCAATGATACCG
CGAGACCCACGCTCACCGGCTCCAGATTTATCAGCAATAAACCAGCCAGCCGGAAGGGCCGAGCGCAGAA
GTGGTCCTGCAACTTTATCCGCCTCCATCCAGTCTATTAATTGTTGCCGGGAAGCTAGAGTAAGTAGTTC
GCCAGTTAATAGTTTGCGCAACGTTGTTGCCATTGCTACAGGCATCGTGGTGTCACGCTCGTCGTTTGGT
ATGGCTTCATTCAGCTCCGGTTCCCAACGATCAAGGCGAGTTACATGATCCCCCATGTTGTGCAAAAAAG
CGGTTAGCTCCTTCGGTCCTCCGATCGTTGTCAGAAGTAAGTTGGCCGCAGTGTTATCACTCATGGTTAT
GGCAGCACTGCATAATTCTCTTACTGTCATGCCATCCGTAAGATGCTTTTCTGTGACTGGTGAGTACTCA
ACCAAGTCATTCTGAGAATAGTGTATGCGGCGACCGAGTTGCTCTTGCCCGGCGTCAATACGGGATAATA
CCGCGCCACATAGCAGAACTTTAAAAGTGCTCATCATTGGAAAACGTTCTTCGGGGCGAAAACTCTCAAG
GATCTTACCGCTGTTGAGATCCAGTTCGATGTAACCCACTCGTGCACCCAACTGATCTTCAGCATCTTTT
ACTTTCACCAGCGTTTCTGGGTGAGCAAAAACAGGAAGGCAAAATGCCGCAAAAAAGGGAATAAGGGCGA
CACGGAAATGTTGAATACTCATACTCTTCCTTTTTCAATATTATTGAAGCATTTATCAGGGTTATTGTCT
CATGAGCGGATACATATTTGAATGTATTTAGAAAAATAAACAAATAGGGGTTCCGCGCACATTTCCCCGA
AAAGTGCCACCTAAATTGTAAGCGTTAATATTTTGTTAAAATTCGCGTTAAATTTTTGTTAAATCAGCTC
ATTTTTTAACCAATAGGCCGAAATCGGCAAAATCCCTTATAAATCAAAAGAATAGACCGAGATAGGGT
[37 nt withheld, positions 5109-5145]
AAAGAACGTGGACTCCAACGTCAAAGG
[49 nt withheld, positions 5173-5221]
T
[91 nt withheld, positions 5223-5313]
G
[124 nt withheld, positions 5315-5438]
CCCATTCGCCATTCAGGCTGCGCAACTGTTGGGAAGGGCGATCGGTGCGGGCCTCTTCGCTATTACGCCA
GTCGACC
Features (pLannotate 1.2.2; 16 found; start..end, strand, type, name):
      1..978     +  promoter       CMV IE94 promoter: enhancer/promoter region of simian cytomegalovirus major immediate early transcription unit IE94
   1013..1031    +  promoter       SP6 promoter: promoter for bacteriophage SP6 RNA polymerase
   1105..2295    +  CDS            EIF2B3 (fragment): EI2BG_HUMAN - Experimental evidence at protein level: Swiss-Prot protein existence level 1. Catalyzes the exchange of eukaryotic initiation factor 2- bound GDP for GTP. From Homo sapiens (Human).
   2291..2458    +  CDS            EIF2B3 (fragment): EI2BG_HUMAN - Experimental evidence at protein level: Swiss-Prot protein existence level 1. Catalyzes the exchange of eukaryotic initiation factor 2- bound GDP for GTP. From Homo sapiens (Human).
   2523..2540    -  promoter       T7 promoter (fragment): promoter for bacteriophage T7 RNA polymerase
   2545..2679    -  polyA_signal   SV40 poly(A) signal: SV40 polyadenylation signal
   2792..2810    -  promoter       T3 promoter: promoter for bacteriophage T3 RNA polymerase
   2855..2871    -  protein_bind   lac operator: The lac repressor binds to the lac operator to inhibit transcription in E. coli. This inhibition can be relieved by adding lactose or isopropyl-β-D-thiogalactopyranoside (IPTG). lac repressor encoded by lacI
   2879..2909    -  promoter       lac promoter: promoter for the E. coli lac operon
   2924..2945    -  protein_bind   CAP binding site: CAP binding activates transcription in the presence of cAMP. E. coli catabolite activator protein
   2958..3050    -  CDS            lacI (fragment): lac repressor; lacI; The lac repressor binds to the lac operator to inhibit transcription in E. coli. This inhibition can be relieved by adding lactose or isopropyl-β-D-thiogalactopyranoside (IPTG).
   3233..3821    -  rep_origin     ori: high-copy-number ColE1/pMB1/pBR322/pUC origin of replication
   3992..4852    -  CDS            AmpR: β-lactamase; bla; confers resistance to ampicillin, carbenicillin, and related antibiotics
   4853..4957    -  promoter       AmpR promoter: bla
   5010..5438    -  rep_origin     f1 ori (sequence partly withheld): f1 bacteriophage origin of replication; arrow indicates direction of (+) strand synthesis
   5443..5509    -  CDS            lacZα (fragment): LacZα fragment of β-galactosidase; lacZ fragment
