[The description below was written by a language model from this plasmid's Addgene catalogue record and pLannotate feature annotations shown in this document.]
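Description:
EIF2B3-V398fs is a pCS2+-based plasmid carrying a mutant human EIF2B3 cDNA, which encodes the gamma subunit of the eIF2B guanine nucleotide exchange factor that recycles eIF2-GDP to eIF2-GTP during translation initiation. The roughly 1.4 kb insert was cloned between ClaI and XbaI sites and bears a two-base deletion (c.1193-1194delTG), producing the frameshift from valine 398 that gives the construct its name. In the annotated 5.5 kb sequence, the coding region is called as two overlapping EIF2B3 fragments that meet at about the position expected for the deletion, consistent with the shift in reading frame. The plasmid is maintained in E. coli through a high-copy ColE1/pUC-type origin with ampicillin selection via β-lactamase. It also carries an f1 origin and remnants of lac regulatory and lacZα sequences from the backbone.

The insert sits downstream of two promoters. The simian CMV IE94 enhancer/promoter can drive expression in vertebrate cells. Immediately after it, an SP6 phage promoter allows the sense strand to be transcribed in vitro. An SV40 polyadenylation signal lies 3′ of the insert, so it is included in SP6 run-off transcripts when the template is linearised beyond it. It is annotated on the reverse strand, but it lies in the late/early SV40 region that functions in both directions. A partial T7 promoter and a T3 promoter face back toward the insert.

Although catalogued as a mammalian expression vector, its stated purpose is in vitro transcription for rescue experiments. The associated publication concerns zebrafish eif2b3 mutants that model vanishing white matter disease and the validation of novel disease alleles. This suggests that mRNA from this construct is used to test whether the frameshift allele retains function.
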