Addgene plasmid #172090: EIF2B3-V398fs
Purpose: In vitro transcription for rescue experiments
Depositing lab: Cheol-Hee Kim. Depositing organization: Chungnam National University. Publication: Eif2b3 mutants recapitulate phenotypes of vanishing white matter disease and validate novel disease alleles in zebrafish. Lee YR, Kim SH, Ben-Mahmoud A, Kim OH, Choi TI, Lee KH, Ku B, Eum J, Kee Y, Lee S, Cha J, Won D, Lee ST, Choi JR, Lee JS, Kim HD, Kim HG, Bonkowsky JL, Kang HC, Kim CH. Hum Mol Genet. 2021 Apr 27;30(5):331-342. doi: 10.1093/hmg/ddab033. PubMed 33517449.
Backbone
  Vector backbone: pCS2+
  Backbone size w/o insert (bp): 4000
  Vector type: Mammalian Expression
Growth in bacteria
  Bacterial resistance: Ampicillin, 100 μg/mL
  Growth temperature: 37°C
  Growth strain: DH5alpha
  Copy number: High Copy
Gene/Insert
  Gene/Insert name: EIF2B3
  Species: H. sapiens (human)
  Insert size (bp): 1400
  Mutation: c.1193-1194delTG
  Entrez Gene: EIF2B3 (a.k.a. EIF-2B, EIF2Bgamma)
  Promoter: CMV
  Cloning method: Restriction Enzyme; 5′ cloning site ClaI (unknown if destroyed); 3′ cloning site XbaI (unknown if destroyed)
  Sequencing primers: 5′ SP6; 3′ T3
Terms and licenses: Academic/Nonprofit Terms; Industry Terms: Not Available to Industry
How to cite: EIF2B3-V398fs was a gift from Cheol-Hee Kim (Addgene plasmid # 172090 ; http://n2t.net/addgene:172090 ; RRID:Addgene_172090)
