>Addgene plasmid #172090 | EIF2B3-V398fs | depositor full sequence | sequence record 333677 | Full Sequence
ATGGAATTTCAAGCAGTAGTGATGGCAGTAGGTGGAGGATCTCGGATGACAGACCTAACTTCCAGCATTC
CCAAACCTCTGCTTCCAGTTGGGAACAAACCTTTAATTTGGTACCCATTGAACCTGCTTGAGCGTGTTGG
ATTTGAAGAAGTCATTGTGGTTACAACCAGGGATGTTCAAAAGGCTCTATGTGCAGAATTCAAGATGAAA
ATGAAGCCAGATATTGTGTGTATTCCTGATGATGCTGACATGGGAACTGCAGATTCTTTGCGCTACATAT
ATCCAAAACTTAAGACAGATGTGCTGGTGCTGAGCTGTGATCTGATAACAGACGTTGCCTTACATGAGGT
TGTGGACCTGTTTAGAGCTTATGATGCATCACTTGCTATGTTGATGAGAAAAGGCCAAGATAGCATAGAA
CCTGTTCCCGGTCAAAAGGGGAAAAAAAAAGCAGTGGAGCAGCGTGACTTCATTGGAGTGGACAGCACAG
GAAAGAGGCTGCTCTTCATGGCTAATGAAGCAGACTTGGATGAAGAGCTGGTCATTAAGGGATCCATCCT
ACAGAAGCATCCTAGAATACGTTTCCACACGGGTCTTGTGGATGCCCACCTCTACTGTTTGAAAAAATAC
ATCGTGGACTTCCTAATGGAAAATGGGTCAATAACTTCTATCCGGAGTGAACTGATTCCATATTTAGTGA
GAAAACAGTTTTCCTCAGCTTCCTCACAACAGGGACAAGAAGAAAAAGAGGAGGATCTAAAGAAAAAGGA
GCTGAAGTCCTTAGATATCTACAGTTTTATAAAAGAAGCCAATACACTGAACCTGGCTCCCTATGATGCC
TGCTGGAATGCCTGTCGAGGAGACAGGTGGGAAGACTTGTCCAGATCACAGGTGCGCTGCTATGTCCACA
TCATGAAAGAGGGGCTCTGCTCTCGAGTGAGCACACTGGGACTCTACATGGAAGCAAACAGACAGGTGCC
CAAATTGCTGTCTGCTCTCTGTCCAGAAGAACCACCAGTCCATTCGTCAGCCCAGATTGTCAGCAAACAC
CTGGTTGGAGTTGACAGCCTCATTGGGCCAGAGACACAGATTGGAGAGAAGTCATCCATTAAGCGCTCAG
TCATTGGCTCATCCTGTCTCATAAAAGATAGAGTGACTATTACCAATTGCCTTCTCATGAACTCAGTCAC
TGGAGGAAGGAAGCAATATCCAAGGCAGTGTCATCTGCAACAATGCTGTGATCGAGAAGGGTGCAGACAT
CAAGGACTGCTTGATTGGAAGTGGCCAGAGGATTGAAGCCAAAGCTAAACGAGTGAATGAGGTGATCGTG
GGGAATGACCAGCTCATGGAGATCTGA
